Addgene plasmid #152441: pGBW-m4134237
Purpose: Mammalian expression plasmid for SARS-CoV-2 N (nucleocapsid)
Depositing lab: Ginkgo Bioworks & Benjie Chen.
Backbone
  Vector backbone: pTwist_CMV_6
  Backbone size w/o insert (bp): 4180
  Vector type: Mammalian Expression
Growth in bacteria
  Bacterial resistance: Ampicillin, 100 μg/mL
  Growth temperature: 37°C
  Growth strain: DH5alpha
  Copy number: High Copy
Gene/Insert
  Gene/Insert name: SARS-CoV-2 N (nucleocapsid) (alt names: nucleocapsid phosphoprotein; N protein)
  Species: Severe acute respiratory syndrome coronavirus 2
  Insert size (bp): 1253
  Mutation: wt
  Entrez Gene: N (a.k.a. GU280_gp10)
  Promoter: CMV
  Tag / fusion protein: Cleavable TEV;HA (C terminal on backbone)
  Cloning method: Unknown
Resource information
  A portion of this plasmid was derived from a plasmid made by: GinkgoBioworks
Depositor comments: NCBI reference sequence: YP_009724397.2
How to cite: pGBW-m4134237 was a gift from Ginkgo Bioworks & Benjie Chen (Addgene plasmid # 152441 ; http://n2t.net/addgene:152441 ; RRID:Addgene_152441)
