[The description below was written by a language model from this plasmid's Addgene catalogue record and pLannotate feature annotations shown in this document.]
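Description:
pGBW-m4134237 is a mammalian expression plasmid built on the pTwist_CMV_6 backbone for producing the wild-type nucleocapsid (N) phosphoprotein of SARS-CoV-2 in transfected mammalian cells. It is maintained in E. coli as a high-copy plasmid through a ColE1/pUC-type origin of replication and selected with ampicillin via a β-lactamase (AmpR) gene. The sequenced record is about 5.5 kb. No mammalian selection marker is annotated, so the plasmid appears suited to transient expression rather than drug-selected stable lines.

The N open reading frame lies downstream of the human cytomegalovirus immediate-early enhancer and promoter elements, which drive strong constitutive transcription in most mammalian cell types, and it is followed by an SV40 polyadenylation signal for transcript processing. The catalogue entry states that the backbone supplies a C-terminal, TEV-cleavable HA tag. These small elements are not individually called in the feature table, although there is unannotated sequence between the end of the N coding region and the poly(A) signal where they would sit. The HA epitope allows detection or immunoprecipitation of the protein, and the TEV protease site lets the tag be removed afterwards. The expression unit is bracketed by β-globin insulator elements, an upstream synthetic poly(A) signal, and bacterial rrnG and T7 terminators, an arrangement that isolates the cassette from read-through transcription originating in the surrounding backbone.

Beyond mammalian expression of N, the record gives no specific application. A tagged construct of this kind would commonly serve for studying N localisation, host-protein interactions or RNA binding, or for producing antigen for assays.
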