Features (pLannotate 1.2.2; 16 found; start..end, strand, type, name):
    242..378     +  terminator     rrnG terminator: transcription terminator from the E. coli ribosomal RNA rrnG operon (Albrechtsen et al., 1991)
    530..601     +  misc_feature   5' β-globin insulator: insulator upstream of the human β-globin locus (Farrell et al., 2002)
    606..652     -  terminator     T7 terminator: transcription terminator for bacteriophage T7 RNA polymerase
    670..718     -  polyA_signal   poly(A) signal: synthetic polyadenylation signal
    799..1102    +  enhancer       CMV enhancer: human cytomegalovirus immediate early enhancer
   1175..1192    -  promoter       CMV promoter (fragment): human cytomegalovirus (CMV) immediate early promoter
   1255..1306    +  promoter       CMVd2 promoter: truncated human cytomegalovirus (CMV) immediate early promoter that yields moderately reduced expression relative to the full-length promoter
   1381..2637    +  CDS            N: NCAP_SARS2 - Experimental evidence at protein level: Swiss-Prot protein existence level 1. Packages the positive strand viral genome RNA into a helical ribonucleocapsid (RNP) and plays a fundamental role during virion assembly through its interactions with the viral genome and membrane protein M. Plays an important role in enhancing the efficiency of subgenomic viral RNA transcription as well as viral replication (By similarity). May modulate transforming growth factor-beta signaling by binding host smad3 (By similarity). From Severe acute respiratory syndrome coronavirus 2 (2019-nCoV) (SARS-C
   2738..2859    -  polyA_signal   SV40 poly(A) signal: SV40 polyadenylation signal
   2882..2951    -  CDS            large T antigen (fragment): large T antigen from SV40 (simian virus 40)
   2974..3020    +  terminator     T7 terminator: transcription terminator for bacteriophage T7 RNA polymerase
   3050..3186    +  terminator     rrnG terminator: transcription terminator from the E. coli ribosomal RNA rrnG operon (Albrechtsen et al., 1991)
   3231..3302    +  misc_feature   3' β-globin insulator: insulator downstream of the human β-globin locus (Farrell et al., 2002)
   3528..4116    -  rep_origin     ori: high-copy-number ColE1/pMB1/pBR322/pUC origin of replication
   4288..4352    -  CDS            bla(M) (fragment): β-lactamase lacking the signal sequence; bla(M); allows cytosolic expression of β-lactamase
   4862..229     +  CDS            AmpR (across the origin): β-lactamase; bla; confers resistance to ampicillin, carbenicillin, and related antibiotics
>Addgene plasmid #152441 | pGBW-m4134237 | addgene full sequence | sequence record 300245 | Addgene NGS Result
GGATAAAGTTGCAGGACCACTTCTGCGCTCGGCCCTTCCGGCTGGCTGGTTTATTGCTGATAAATCTGGA
GCCGGTGAGCGTGGGTCTCGCGGTATCATTGCAGCACTGGGGCCAGATGGTAAGCCCTCCCGTATCGTAG
TTATCTACACGACGGGGAGTCAGGCAACTATGGATGAACGAAATAGACAGATCGCTGAGATAGGTGCCTC
ACTGATTAAGCATTGGTAACCGATTCTAGGTGCATTGGCGCAGAAAAAAATGCCTGATGCGACGCTGCGC
GTCTTATACTCCCACATATGCCAGATTCAGCAACGGATACGGCTTCCCCAACTTGCCCACTTCCATACGT
GTCCTCCTTACCAGAAATTTATCCTTAAGATCCCGAATCGTTTAAACTCGACTCTGGCTCTATCGAATCT
CCGTCGTTTCGAGCTTACGCGAACAGCCGTGGCGCTCATTTGCTCGTCGGGCATCGAATCTCGTCAGCTA
TCGTCAGCTTACCTTTTTGGCAGCGATCGCGGCTCCCGACATCTTGGACCATTAGCTCCACAGGTATCTT
CTTCCCTCTAGTGGTCATAACAGCAGCTTCAGCTACCTCTCAATTCAAAAAACCCCTCAAGACCCGTTTA
GAGGCCCCAAGGGGTTATGCTATCAATCGTTGCGTTACACACACAAAAAACCAACACACATCCATCTTCG
ATGGATAGCGATTTTATTATCTAACTGCTGATCGAGTGTAGCCAGATCTAGTAATCAATTACGGGGTCAT
TAGTTCATAGCCCATATATGGAGTTCCGCGTTACATAACTTACGGTAAATGGCCCGCCTGGCTGACCGCC
CAACGACCCCCGCCCATTGACGTCAATAATGACGTATGTTCCCATAGTAACGCCAATAGGGACTTTCCAT
TGACGTCAATGGGTGGAGTATTTACGGTAAACTGCCCACTTGGCAGTACATCAAGTGTATCATATGCCAA
GTACGCCCCCTATTGACGTCAATGACGGTAAATGGCCCGCCTGGCATTATGCCCAGTACATGACCTTATG
GGACTTTCCTACTTGGCAGTACATCTACGTATTAGTCATCGCTATTACCATGCTGATGCGGTTTTGGCAG
TACATCAATGGGCGTGGATAGCGGTTTGACTCACGGGGATTTCCAAGTCTCCACCCCATTGACGTCAATG
GGAGTTTGTTTTGGCACCAAAATCAACGGGACTTTCCAAAATGTCGTAACAACTCCGCCCCATTGACGCA
AATGGGCGGTAGGCGTGTACGGTGGGAGGTCTATATAAGCAGAGCTGGTTTAGTGAACCGTCAGATCAGA
TCTTTGTCGATCCTACCATCCACTCGACACACCCGCCAGCGGCCGCCACCATGTCTGATAATGGACCCCA
AAATCAGCGAAATGCACCCCGCATTACGTTTGGTGGACCCTCAGATTCAACTGGCAGTAACCAGAATGGA
GAACGCAGTGGGGCGCGATCAAAACAACGTCGGCCCCAAGGTTTACCCAATAATACTGCGTCTTGGTTCA
CCGCTCTCACTCAACATGGCAAGGAAGACCTTAAATTCCCTCGAGGACAAGGCGTTCCAATTAACACCAA
TAGCAGTCCAGATGACCAAATTGGCTACTACCGAAGAGCTACCAGACGAATTCGTGGTGGTGACGGTAAA
ATGAAAGATCTCAGTCCAAGATGGTATTTCTACTACCTAGGAACTGGGCCAGAAGCTGGACTTCCCTATG
GTGCTAACAAAGACGGCATCATATGGGTTGCAACTGAGGGAGCCTTGAATACACCAAAAGATCACATTGG
CACCCGCAATCCTGCTAACAATGCTGCAATCGTGCTACAACTTCCTCAAGGAACAACATTGCCAAAAGGC
TTCTACGCAGAAGGGAGCAGAGGCGGCAGTCAAGCCTCTTCTCGTTCCTCATCACGTAGTCGCAACAGTT
CAAGAAATTCAACTCCAGGCAGCAGTAGGGGAACTTCTCCTGCTAGAATGGCTGGCAATGGCGGTGATGC
TGCTCTTGCTTTGCTGCTGCTTGACAGATTGAACCAGCTTGAGAGCAAAATGTCTGGTAAAGGCCAACAA
CAACAAGGCCAAACTGTCACTAAGAAATCTGCTGCTGAGGCTTCTAAGAAGCCTCGGCAAAAACGTACTG
CCACTAAAGCATACAATGTAACACAAGCTTTCGGCAGACGTGGTCCAGAACAAACCCAAGGAAATTTTGG
GGACCAGGAACTAATCAGACAAGGAACTGATTACAAACATTGGCCGCAAATTGCACAATTTGCCCCCAGC
GCTTCAGCGTTCTTCGGAATGTCGCGCATTGGCATGGAAGTCACACCTTCGGGAACGTGGTTGACCTACA
CAGGTGCCATCAAATTGGATGACAAAGATCCAAATTTCAAAGATCAAGTCATTTTGCTGAATAAGCATAT
TGACGCATACAAAACATTCCCACCAACAGAGCCTAAAAAGGACAAAAAGAAGAAGGCTGATGAAACTCAA
GCCTTACCGCAGAGACAGAAGAAACAGCAAACTGTGACTCTTCTTCCTGCTGCAGATTTGGATGATTTCT
CCAAACAATTGCAACAATCCATGAGCAGTGCTGACTCAACTCAGGCCGAAAACCTTTACTTTCAGTCGTA
CCCCTATGACGTACCAGATTATGCGTAAGCTAGCTTGACTGACTGAGATACAGCGTACCTTCAGCTCACA
GACATGATAAGATACATTGATGAGTTTGGACAAACCACAACTAGAATGCAGTGAAAAAAATGCTTTATTT
GTGAAATTTGTGATGCTATTGCTTTATTTGTAACCATTATAAGCTGCAATAAACAAGTTAACAACAACAA
TTGCATTCATTTTATGTTTCAGGTTCAGGGGGAGGTGTGGGAGGTTTTTTAAAGCAAGTAAAACCTCTAC
AAATGTGGTATTGGCCCATCTCTATCGGTATCGTAGCATAACCCCTTGGGGCCTCTAAACGGGTCTTGAG
GGGTTTTTTGTGCCCCTCGGGCCGGATTGCTATCTACCGGCATTGGCGCAGAAAAAAATGCCTGATGCGA
CGCTGCGCGTCTTATACTCCCACATATGCCAGATTCAGCAACGGATACGGCTTCCCCAACTTGCCCACTT
CCATACGTGTCCTCCTTACCAGAAATTTATCCTTAAGGTCGTCAGCTATCCTGCAGGCGATCTCTCGATT
TCGATCAAGACATTCCTTTAATGGTCTTTTCTGGACACCACTAGGGGTCAGAAGTAGTTCATCAAACTTT
CTTCCCTCCCTAATCTCATTGGTTACCTTGGGCTATCGAAACTTAATTAACCAGTCAAGTCAGCTACTTG
GCGAGATCGACTTGTCTGGGTTTCGACTACGCTCAGAATTGCGTCAGTCAAGTTCGATCTGGTCCTTGCT
ATTGCACCCGTTCTCCGATTACGAGTTTCATTTAAATCATGTGAGCAAAAGGCCAGCAAAAGGCCAGGAA
CCGTAAAAAGGCCGCGTTGCTGGCGTTTTTCCATAGGCTCCGCCCCCCTGACGAGCATCACAAAAATCGA
CGCTCAAGTCAGAGGTGGCGAAACCCGACAGGACTATAAAGATACCAGGCGTTTCCCCCTGGAAGCTCCC
TCGTGCGCTCTCCTGTTCCGACCCTGCCGCTTACCGGATACCTGTCCGCCTTTCTCCCTTCGGGAAGCGT
GGCGCTTTCTCATAGCTCACGCTGTAGGTATCTCAGTTCGGTGTAGGTCGTTCGCTCCAAGCTGGGCTGT
GTGCACGAACCCCCCGTTCAGCCCGACCGCTGCGCCTTATCCGGTAACTATCGTCTTGAGTCCAACCCGG
TAAGACACGACTTATCGCCACTGGCAGCAGCCACTGGTAACAGGATTAGCAGAGCGAGGTATGTAGGCGG
TGCTACAGAGTTCTTGAAGTGGTGGCCTAACTACGGCTACACTAGAAGAACAGTATTTGGTATCTGCGCT
CTGCTGAAGCCAGTTACCTTCGGAAAAAGAGTTGGTAGCTCTTGATCCGGCAAACAAACCACCGCTGGTA
GCGGTGGTTTTTTTGTTTGCAAGCAGCAGATTACGCGCAGAAAAAAAGGATCTCAAGAAGATCCTTTGAT
CTTTTCTACGGGGTCTGACGCTCAGTGGAACGAAAACTCACGTTAAGGGATTTTGGTCATGAGATTATCA
AAAAGGATCTTCACCTAGATCCTTTTAAATTAAAAATGAAGTTTTAAATCAATCTAAAGTATATATGAGT
AAACTTGGTCTGACAGTTACCAATGCTTAATCAGTGAGGCACCTATCTCAGCGATCTGTCTATTTCGTTC
ATCCATAGTTGCATTTAAATTTCCGAACTCTCCAAGGCCCTCGTCGGAAAATCTTCAAACCTTTCGTCCG
ATCCATCTTGCAGGCTACCTCTCGAACGAACTATCGCAAGTCTCTTGGCCGGCCTTGCGCCTTGGCTATT
GCTTGGCAGCGCCTATCGCCAGGTATTACTCCAATCCCGAATATCCGAGATCGGGATCACCCGAGAGAAG
TTCAACCTACATCCTCAATCCCGATCTATCCGAGATCCGAGGAATATCGAAATCGGGGCGCGCCTGGTGT
ACCGAGAACGATCCTCTCAGTGCGAGTCTCGACGATCCATATCGTTGCTTGGCAGTCAGCCAGTCGGAAT
CCAGCTTGGGACCCAGGAAGTCCAATCGTCAGATATTGTACTCAAGCCTGGTCACGGCAGCGTACCGATC
TGTTTAAACCTAGATATTGATAGTCTGATCGGTCAACGTATAATCGAGTCCTAGCTTTTGCAAACATCTA
TCAAGAGACAGGATCAGCAGGAGGCTTTCGCATGAGTATTCAACATTTCCGTGTCGCCCTTATTCCCTTT
TTTGCGGCATTTTGCCTTCCTGTTTTTGCTCACCCAGAAACGCTGGTGAAAGTAAAAGATGCTGAAGATC
AGTTGGGTGCGCGAGTGGGTTACATCGAACTGGATCTCAACAGCGGTAAGATCCTTGAGAGTTTTCGCCC
CGAAGAACGCTTTCCAATGATGAGCACTTTTAAAGTTCTGCTATGTGGCGCGGTATTATCCCGTATTGAC
GCCGGGCAAGAGCAACTCGGTCGCCGCATACACTATTCTCAGAATGACTTGGTTGAGTATTCACCAGTCA
CAGAAAAGCATCTTACGGATGGCATGACAGTAAGAGAATTATGCAGTGCTGCCATAACCATGAGTGATAA
CACTGCGGCCAACTTACTTCTGACAACGATTGGAGGACCGAAGGAGCTAACCGCTTTTTTGCACAACATG
GGGGATCATGTAACTCGCCTTGATCGTTGGGAACCGGAGCTGAATGAAGCCATACCAAACGACGAGCGTG
ACACCACGATGCCTGTAGCAATGGCAACAACCTTGCGTAAACTATTAACTGGCGAACTACTTACTCTAGC
TTCCCGGCAACAGTTGATAGACTGGATGGAGGC
